>Addgene plasmid #226829 | p140Tol2-Olactb:SABER | addgene full sequence | sequence record 455504 | Addgene NGS Result
CCACCTAAATTGTAAGCGTTAATATTTTGTTAAAATTCGCGTTAAATTTTTGTTAAATCAGCTCATTTTT
TAACCAATAGGCCGAAATCGGCAAAATCCCTTATAAATCAAAAGAATAGACCGAGATAGGGT
[37 nt withheld, positions 133-169]
AAAGAACGTGGACTCCAACGTCAAAGG
[49 nt withheld, positions 197-245]
T
[91 nt withheld, positions 247-337]
G
[124 nt withheld, positions 339-462]
CCCATTCGCCATTCAGGCTGCGCAACTGTTGGGAAGGGCGATCGGTGCGGGCCTCTTCGCTATTACGCCA
GCTGGCGAAAGGGGGATGTGCTGCAAGGCGATTAAGTTGGGTAACGCCAGGGTTTTCCCAGTCACGACGT
TGTAAAACGACGGCCAGTGAGCGCGCGTAATACGACTCACTATAGGGCGAATTGGGTACCAAATAGTAGG
AATTACCCACCTGTACAAGTGCTGAAAACTTGGATGAATAAGCCCGTTTGCCATTTTCTACTGCTATTTT
AAATCTTTTCTGTATTTGTCTGCATTTGTCTTTACCCTTGAATAAATGTTTTAGTTGTTTTTTTTCAATT
ATGACTGTGTTTAACAGACATTATTACAATAATATGTAATAGTAGTACACACTATTATTATGTAATAGTA
CTTGTTGACTGTATTTGAGAACTGGACCGAGTGAGTGTTACGTCACCCATTCAAAATGACTTACTTCTGG
CTCCAACAAAATGAAGTTAATTCAGTTGCCATTTTTCACTGTATGGACATCGCCGTGTTGGAGCTAGACG
TTGCCAATAAGCAAGAAAGAGCCGAGATGCGTCGAGTCTGAGTCACCGTTCCTATGGCAACCCCTCTAAC
CAATCAGAAGTAAGCTTGTTGGAAGTCCACAGCCTACCACTTGAAAGCGGGCTGCACAAAATCTGTCAAA
CGTTTTGAACGTTGGATGTGAGAGCACATACTTTTATTAAGGCATCTGGTTGGTCAGTTTATAATATCAA
CAACTTGGGCTACAGAAAAGAAAAGTTATTACAGAAATTATGATTAACAAGTACATGTTAAATAAAGATT
TTAATATGAATGCCACCACTGGAGCATTCATGCCATTTGGAGCTTCTTCCTGTTTGGATCACTAGAAGGA
GGAGGTCACTCATTACAGTTCTCATATACAGTCGTTGGTTGGTTGGTTGGTTGGTAGATTGATTGATTGA
TTGATTGATTGATTGATTGATTGATTGATTGATTGATTGATTGATTGATTGATTGATTGATTGGTAGTCA
AAATAAGAAATAATTTCCACAGATTCATTACAGAAATGATTAAATGCATACATAAAAAACTGGGGGGGGG
GGGGATACAACAACACACTTAAGTCACATTTGCCTACGTAAAGAAAAGTAAAGAAAATCAATAGCTATAT
TTTACATCTCCTTTTTTTGCTGTCTTTTAATTAGCCTTGTTTTGCTGTTATCTTGATTGAAACTGTAACT
TCTTCACCTGCTTCTTTTCTTTGTAGGTTTTGCCAGCCCAGAAACAGGCATGGCTGTGCAAGGCCAGAGC
ACCATGCACAATGCGCTGCATGTCTTCATGAACGGCTCAATGTCCTCAGTCCAGGGCTCAGCCAACGACC
CCATCTTCCTCCTTCACCATGCTTTCATTGACAGGTAACAAACACGTCATGACATTAGACTGCACAGTTT
TTGACAAAGTTCATACAATCTGTTGTTTATAGCTGCTACAATTAGTGAAGTTTGTGAATGTACTTGGATG
AGCAGCGAAAGATCAATTGAGATCAATTGTTAGAGTTTGGTTGCCCTGCAGAGCAAAGAACAAAAAATAA
TCTGGTGGCTTTACTGCGTGAGGTTATTATTGGTGGAATAGAAACACAAAACATAATTGCATTTATTTGT
TTAATTTTTTATCTTATCTTAACTTTCATCTTGCATATTTGTTTCTTACATCATTTCTAGCATCTTTGAG
CGCTGGCTAAGAACTCATCAGCCTCCCCGGTCCATCTACCCACGTACCAATGCACCAATTGGCCACAATG
ACGGCTACTACATGGTGCCATTCCTTCCTCTTTATAGGAATGGAGACTACCTCCTGTCCAACAATGCTCT
TGGATACGAGTACGCCTACCTGTTGGACCCAGGTCATTGCACAACACCAGAAATGCCCTCTGATCTGCAA
AAGACGTGAATATCTGTTCAGACACCCATATCCACTCTGTTCCACACAGGTCAGAGGTTTGTCCAGGAGT
TCTTGACAGAGGTGTAAAAAGTACTCAAAAATTTTACTCAAGTGAAAGTACAAGTACTTAGGGAAAATTT
TACTCAATTAAAAGTAAAAGTATCTGGCTAGAATCTTACTTGAGTAAAAGTAAAAAAGTACTCCATTAAA
ATTGTACTTGAGTATTAAGGAAGTAAAAGTAAAAGCAAGAAAGAAAACTAGAGATTCTTGTTTAAGCTTT
TAATCTCAAAAAACATTAAATGAAATGCATACAAGGTTTTATCCTGCTTTAGAACTGTTTGTATTTAATT
ATCAAACTATAAGACAGACAATCTAATGCCAGTACACGCTACTCAAAGTTGTAAAACCTCAGATTTAACT
TCAGTAGAAGCTGATTCTCAAAATTGTTAGTGTCAAGCCTAGCTCTTTTGGGGCTGAAAAGCAATCCTGC
AGTGCTGAAAAGCCTCTCACAGGCAGCCGATGCGGGAAGAGGTGTATTAGTCTTGATAGAGAGGCTGCAA
ATAGCAGGAAACGTGAGCAGAGACTCCCTGGTGTCTGAAACACAGGCCAGATGGGCCCTCGAGCAGGGGG
ATCATCTAATCAAGCACAAATAAGGGGCGTGTAACACAAAAGCCAGCGACCCTTTCCAATGCAAATCAAA
CTTGCAATTCTTTGCCGTTTTTATCATTTAAGTGTCGGCTTAAGGTCCACTATCAGATGTAAACAGCCTT
ATCTAACAAAGGTATCATTACATTCTGAAATTCTCAGGCATGCAAGCTAGCTTATGACGCACTAGGGAGT
GCCACCCTTCCTTTCGCCCTAACTTCGTGATAACTCGCGCGTTTCACTCAACAGCTGCATCCGCCCTAGT
GCTACTGGGAGTTGTAGTATACAAGACGCTTACAGGCTGAATGTTCTGTCAAGACCCCGCCTCTAGCACT
TTGGGAATTCAATTACAGTGGTCATGAATATTATATCTAACCACAGAGCTAAAGAAAAAACATACCAAGA
CAGTTTTTTTTCTGTTGATGGGTGGTCATTCTACATTGAAGTGAATGGGGTCTGACTGGTTTGTTTTACG
TGTCAGCTAGTGCTTTCTTGGTGAACTGATCTGGCTCATTTTTTTACTCTGACCTCATCTGAGAATTGTT
CAAAACAAATGCACGATATTTAATACTGCTGATAAGAAGGATTCGCTTCACTTGCAGGTGAACCCTGGTG
TGGCAATAGTGTTAATGAAAACAAACTACTCGGCAGTAAAAGTATGTGACATGAATAAAAAAAAATCACA
AACTGGAAGAAGATCAGATCATGAAAGAATTGTAAGAATGTCCCATTGTACGATGTGTTGTGGTAAAGTG
GTGAAGTCACTTATCAATCCATGATGGTCAGAGAACTAGCAGGACTGGTTTTCTTTTCTTTGTTTTTTTT
TATTTCCTTCATCCTGGTACTGCCCACTTCTGGCCTTCAAACAAAGTCAAGTATTTTTTTTATTCAAAAG
CAGATCAAATTTAGAAGGTAACATCATCTGCCCATTTGAATCAAGTCTGTAGAACTATCTTAGTATGAAC
TTGCCATAATGCTTCATAAGAAGTGATTGCAAATCACCTACCACACAGCTGGATGAGCTGGAACTCTGAC
ACATACATTCATTCACCTGCAATCACGTAAGGAGCCTACTACGAAGGGACACTCCTGTGAGGCAGGATTA
CATCCTTTCCCAGCCAACCCCTGTCTGTGTTTTTCCAGTTTCAGCAGTCAGTCCTTCCAGTGTGCTCTTA
ACTTTACCAGAACCCGCCCTCCCAGAATACTGACAAATAGAAATAAAAATGTGTTTTAGATGGACGCACC
TTGAATGGGTTACAGATTTCATTTCAGGCCTGTAAATAAGTAAATGCAGTGAGTTGGCCTTTGATCGACA
AGAACGATTCATTCCATATGAGAGTGTTTTTTATGAGAGATTTAAAACTCTTACATAAAGAATTATTTAC
ATACAACTCTCGAGAGAGAACTGTTTCACCCCACAAGCAGAAGCTTTTATTTCAGCGGGTTAATAAAACA
AAACAAAAATGGACATTTAAAAGTTAGGTCTGCTGATCAGAAATGCAAGAATCTGCTAATTCAGAAGGAA
ATGAAGCATGTTTTGTTTGAAACTTGATTAAAAAGCTGAAACGTTTCCATGTATAAAGTGGAAATGTGTT
GATGAAAATAAAGACCATTTAAAACTTAAAGCCACGAATGAATTTAAGGAAGAGGAGATGGCATTTAGCA
TAAAAGAATTGGTGTAACTGAGAGCGAGGAAGAGGAAGTGGTACAAGAGGAAGAAAAGTAGTTGCTGCTT
GTGTCTCGCAGACAGTGACATGTTTAAATGGCCTCTGGGTTATTTAACTTGTATGGGCAGCTATGTTTCT
GGAGCAAAAAAAGTTTAAATAAACTGTGAAACTAATGAATGGAAGACAAGTAAGGTAAAAGCAAAGAACC
CTAAGCCTATAAAACCCAAAGTCAGGAAAGTTACACCCTTTGCAGTAAACCACAGAGAGGAAATAAGAGC
ATGTGTGACTTTATTTGTCTCTCTCTGAGTTTAATCGATTAAGGTGAATGTATAGTAGCGTATGGGTTGG
GTCTGACAGTGGTTATTTTCACTCAATAGGTCATTTATGACTAAAAGAAGATGCAAGTCAGCCTTAATGT
CCTCTTATGTGGACCTTTTTTCTTCATTTGTAGGGGAAAGAGGAAGTAGCAAGAGCTCTGAGAAGTTAAC
AAGAATCCAGACTAATGCCATACATGGTCAATTGGTATTAGTGAGATTGAGTTTTTACCATTGCTTAGTG
GGAAAAGTGGTTATTGTCCATCCTCTGACAGGGCACTTTTACAGTCCATAGTGTCTTTTGTGAGTCATGT
GTTTGGCTTGGAGGGTCTGTGACTCCATCTGAGGTGGCATTCTGCTTTCCAGAGTGTACAGCAACATCCA
CGTTGTAATTGTCCTCAAATTGCATCAAACATATCTTGCATTTCCAGACTGAAATCTTGAGAGACAGGTT
TTAAGAGGAAAAGTATTCACAGGGAGGAGCAGCCTGTGCTCTGCTGTTTGAATGATCAGATAAGCAGGGG
GACTTGCTCGACAGCTTTATACAGGTTCATATTTTATATTTATTTGAAACTTTGTAAACTCTATATGTAT
TAATATTTGTTCAAGAAACATTATATCCTTAGATTAGGCCTCACATCAATCCCTATCCTTTTATTTTCCC
CTAGCCCGTTACTGTTATCGCCTCCCTCTTTCTACGCTCAGTGCACCACAGCGTGCACCCGACGTGCCCC
AGTGAGTGACGCTGGACCAATCACATGCCGCGATTCCGAAAGTTTACCTTTTATGGAAAGAGCCGGGCAA
CGGACGGACTATAAATACCACGTGCCCACGGCTAGCAAATTCACTCTGAGCGCCGTCACACACAGCTTGT
GCGGGATATCATTCGCCTGAAACCGATTCCCTTGAAACGAAAAGCCCCCCACCCAAAGGTAAGATAGAGA
CGATATTTGGTTTAATTCAAATGTTTTGGAAACCTTACGATTGTTTAATTGTGCAGTTTAATTCTTAATT
GGAGGTGACCATTAGCAGAATTTTGTGGCCACTAAATTTATTTTTAGGCCTGAAATGGTTAAACTTTTAA
TTATCTTTTTAAAATTGACAATTTTGTTTGTTTTGGCATCAATCAAGTTGTACCAAAATTAGCCACTTAA
ACGCACAGGTGCCAATTGATTGTAACCGGCAAATGGCTTTTCAGTTTGGTTTTAATTGTATATTTTATAT
AGGCAACTAAATAATTACTATTCGTATCTTACATGGTGGGGTGAATTTTTCGAGTCCTTCTACGGACGTT
ACCCGTCCGAGTTGAGGGTGTCTGGATCCTGGCGGGTCCCTTTGTGCGCCGTTACGGGGTGTGACCTACT
TTAGCATATTAGCCTAGCTTCATGCTAACACGCCCTTCTAGACTTGACTCTGAATCCTCACATGTAGGGG
GGTGGGACTGTTATACATTTGTTTGTATAAAATGTAATAACCCTTAAAGCATTTTAAATGTATTCGATTA
AATTGACCATGTAACTGTAGTTTGACGGCGAAGAAAAGGGCAAATGACAAATCATTCATTCAAGAAAAGG
CGTGGCTTTCAGGAAATGATTGATCAGTCATGGGCTCGCACACGTTTTAATTTCCTACTAAAGCTTGACG
GGTCGTGGTGCTTTATGCCAGCAACGACTTCGCACAAATTATGACGCAGTGATTAAGAAATTTTTCAGTC
TTGTGTAACAATGGGAGGGAACGGGGACAAAGTAGAGCTGTAATGAACCAGTGGGAGTAGGCTTTCGTCG
CCGGGTCCGATAGTCTAAAGTCCCTCCCCTCTTGCTGTACTTTGGCCGCGTGCCTTGCCGGTAGCCGCAA
AGCTGCTCAAAACCGAACTATGTCCTTATATGGTAACAAGAGAATGCAGCACCACTTCCTTTTGTCTGGG
CTCGGAATGTAGCGCTCTACCTCCACCAAGCGGACACTTTGGGGAACTGCCGCTCCCTGACAGGAAATGG
GACATCTGACTGCAAAGCAGATGCAGATGGGCGTGTCTTTGGTGTTAACGCCTTTTTTGTTTGTTCTTTT
CCAGTTTAGCCGTCGACACCGGTCTGACAACATGGTGAGCAAGGGCGAGGAGCTGTTCACCGGGGTGGTG
CCCATCCTGGTCGAGCTGGACGGCGACGTAAACGGCCACAAGTTCAGCGTGTCCGGCGAGGGCGAGGGCG
ATGCCACCTACGGCAAGCTGACCCTGAAGTTCATCTGCACCACCGGCAAGCTGCCCGTGCCCTGGCCCAC
CCTCGTGACCACCCTGACCTGGGGCGTGCAGTGCTTCGCCCGCTACCCCGACCACATGAAGCAGCACGAC
TTCTTCAAGTCCGCCATGCCCGAAGGCTACGTCCAGGAGCGCACCATCTTCTTCAAGGACGACGGCAACT
ACAAGACCCGCGCCGAGGTGAAGTTCGAGGGCGACACCCTGGTGAACCGCATCGAGCTGAAGGGCATCGA
CTTCAAGGAGGACGGCAACATCCTGGGGCACAAGCTGGAGTACAACGCCATCAGCGACAACGTCTATATC
ACCGCCGACAAGCAGAAGAACGGCATCAAGGCCAACTTCAAGATCCGCCACAACATCGAGGACGGCAGCG
TGCAGCTCGCCGACCACTACCAGCAGAACACCCCCATCGGCGACGGCCCCGTGCTGCTGCCCGACAACCA
CTACCTGAGCACCCAGTCCAAGCTGAGCAAAGACCCCAACGAGAAGCGCGATCACATGGTCCTGCTGGAG
TTCGTGACCGCCGCCGGGATCACTCTCGGCATGGACGAGCTGTACAAGTAAAGCGGCGTACGCTCGAGCT
CAAGCTTCGTCGTAGATCTTCATCGTGATGCGTTTACAACCAAACCTGCCAGTGCGCCGCAATTTATTCG
TGTGGATGCATTATTACGTGTCTTTGCGCATGAGTCGGCGGCGTTTCTGCCTGTGCCAACTGCGCAGAGA
GACGCGAGTCTGACATGATGATGAAGAGTCGAGGAGAGTGAGCCAGTGCGCCGGAAACTACATGGGGTCA
GCTCGTCTCTCCAGCAGTTCCCCCGAGTCGTGCCCTGAAGCTGAAGGACGGCGGCCACGGAGTTCAAGTC
CATCTACATGGCCAAGCTGCCCGGCTACTACTACGTGGACGCGGACTGGAGGACTTCTGGGGAGGTGCTC
GACCTCGAGACAAATGGCAGCCCGGGGGATCCAAACTCGAGAAAGCTAGCAAACCATGGTACGATGATGA
TCCAGACATGATAAGATACATTGATGAGTTTGGACAAACCACAACTAGAATGCAGTGAAAAAAATGCTTT
ATTTGTGAAATTTGTGATGCTATTGCTTTATTTGTAACCATTATAAGCTGCAATAAACAAGTTAACAACA
ACAATTGCATTCATTTTATGTTTCAGGTTCAGGGGGAGGTGTGGGAGGTTTTTTAAAGCAAGTAAAACCT
CTACAAATGTGGTATGGCTGATTATGATCCTCTAGATCAGTGGCCGGACGCGTATGGCGCGCCGCGAATT
AAAAAACCTCCCACACCTCCCCCTGAACCTGAAACATAAAATGAATGCAATTGTTGTTGTTAACTTGTTT
ATTGCAGCTTATAATGGTTACAAATAAAGCAATAGCATCACAAATTTCACAAATAAAGCATTTTTTTCAC
TGCATTCTAGTTGTGGTTTGTCCAAACTCATCAATGTATCTTATCATGTCTGGATCTACGTAATACGACT
CACTATAGTTCTAGAGGCTCGAGAGGCCTTGAATTCCGCCAGGGAGCTCAGATCTTCATCAAGCTGTGGC
AGGGAAACCCTCTGCCTCCCCCGTGATGTAATACTTTTGCAAGGAATGCGATGAAGTAGAGCCCGCAGTG
GCCAAGTGGCTTTGGTCCGTCTCCTCCACGGATGCCCCTCCACGGCTAGTGGGCGCATGTAGGCGGTGGG
CGTCCGCCGCCTCCAGCAGCAGGTCATAGAGGGGCACCACGTTCTTGCACTTCATGCTGTACAGATGCTC
CATGCCTTTGTTACTCATGTGCCTGATGTGGGAGAGGATGAGGAGGAGCTGGGCCAGCCGCTGGTGCTGC
TGCTGCAGGGTCAGGCCTGCCTTGGCCATCAGGTGGATCAAAGTGTCTGTGATCTTGTCCAGGACTCGGT
GGATATGGTCCTTCTCTTCCAGAGACTTCAGGGTGCTGGACAGAAATGTGTACACTCCAGAATTAAGCAA
AATAATAGATTTGAGGCACACAAACTCCTCTCCCTGCAGATTCATCATGCGGAACCGAGATGATGTAGCC
AGCAGCATGTCGAAGATCTCCACCATGCCCTCTACACATTTTCCCTGGTTCCTGTCCAAGAGCAAGTTAG
GAGCAAACAGTAGCTTCACTGGGTGCTCCATGGAGCGCCAGACGAGACCAATCATCAGGATCTCTAGCCA
GGCACATTCTAGAAGGTGGACCTGATCATGGAGGGTCAAATCCACAAAGCCTGGCACCCTCTTCGCCCAG
TTGATCATGTGAACCAGCTCCCTGTCTGCCAGGTTGGTCAGTAAGCCCATCATCGAAGCTTCACTGAAGG
GTCTGGTAGGATCATACTCGGAATAGAGTATGGGGGGCTCAGCATCCAACAAGGCACTGACCATCTGGTC
GGCCGTCAGGGACAAGGCCAGGCTGTTCTTCTTAGAGCGTTTGATCATGAGCGGGCTTGGCCAAAGGTTG
GCAGCTCTCATGTCTCCAGCAGATGGCTCGAGATCGCCATCTTCCAGCAGGCGCACCATTGCCCCTGTTT
CACTATCCAGGTTACGGATATAGTTCATGACAATATTTACATTGGTCCAGCCACCAGCTTGCATGATCTC
CGGTATTGAAACTCCAGCGCGGGCCATATCTCGCGCGGCTCCGACACGGGCACTGTGTCCAGACCAGGCC
AGGTATCTCTGACCAGAGTCATCCTTAGCGCCGTAAATCAATCGATGAGTTGCTTCAAAAATCCCTTCCA
GGGCGCGAGTTGATAGCTGGCTGGTGGCAGATGGCGCGGCAACACCATTTTTTCTGACCCGGCAAAACAG
GTAGTTATTCGGATCATCAGCTACACCAGAGACGGAAATCCATCGCTCGACCAGTTTAGTTACCCCCAGG
CTAAGTGCCTTCTCTACACCTGCGGTGCTAACCAGCGTTTTCGTTCTGCCAATATGGATTAACATTCTCC
CACCGTCAGTACGTGAGATATCTTTAACCCTGATCCTGGCAATTTCGGCTATACGTAACAGGGTGTTATA
AGCAATCCCCAGAAATGCCAGATTACGTATATCCTGGCAGCGATCGCTATTTTCCATGAGTGAACGAACC
TGGTCGAAATCAGTGCGTTCGAACGCTAGAGCCTGTTTTGCACGTTCACCGGCATCAACGTTTTCTTTTC
GGATCCGCCGCATAACCAGTGAAACAGCATTGCTGTCACTTGGTCGTGGCAGCCCGGACCGACGATGAAG
CATGTTTAGCTGGCCCAAATGTTGCTGGATAGTTTTTACTGCCAGACCGCGCGCCTGAAGATATAGAAGA
TAATCGCGAACATCTTCAGGTTCTGCGGGAAACCATTTCCGGTTATTCAACTTGCACCATGCCGCCCACG
ACCGGCAAACGGACAGAAGCATTTTCCAGGTATGCTCAGAAAACGCCTGGCGATCCCTGAACATGTCCAT
CAGGTTCTTGCGAACCTCATCACTCGTTGCATCGACCGGTAATGCAGGCAAATTTTGGTGTACGGTCAGT
AAATTGGAGCTAGCAGGGCCGGGATTCTCCTCCACGTCACCGCATGTTAGAAGACTTCCTCTGCCCTCCT
TGTACAGCTCGTCCATGCCGCCGGTGGAGTGGCGGCCCTCGGCGCGTTCGTACTGTTCCACGATGGTGTA
GTCCTCGTTGTGGGAGGTGATGTCCAACTTGATGTTGACGTTGTAGGCGCCGGGCAGCTGCACGGGCTTC
TTGGCCTTGTAGGTGGTCTTGACCTCAGCGTCGTAGTGGCCGCCGTCCTTCAGCTTCAGCCTCTGCTTGA
TCTCGCCCTTCAGGGCGCCGTCCTCGGGGTACATCCGCTCGGAGGAGGCCTCCCAGCCCATGGTCTTCTT
CTGCATTACGGGGCCGTCGGAGGGGAAGTTGGTGCCGCGCAGCTTCACCTTGTAGATGAACTCGCCGTCC
TGCAGGGAGGAGTCCTGGGTCACGGTCACCACGCCGCCGTCCTCGAAGTTCATCACGCGCTCCCACTTGA
AGCCCTCGGGGAAGGACAGCTTCAAGTAGTCGGGGATGTCGGCGGGGTGCTTCACGTAGGCCTTGGAGCC
GTACATGAACTGAGGGGACAGGATGTCCCAGGCGAAGGGCAGGGGGCCACCCTTGGTCACCTTCAGCTTG
GCGGTCTGGGTGCCCTCGTAGGGGCGGCCCTCGCCCTCGCCCTCGATCTCGAACTCGTGGCCGTTCACGG
AGCCCTCCATGTGCACCTTGAAGCGCATGAACTCCTTGATGATGGCCATGTTATCCTCCTCGCCCTTGCT
CACCATGGTGGCCGGCCCATATGGCCCGGGCCGTTCAACTTTTTTGTACAAACTTGGCAGGAAAAAAAAA
CAATTAGAATTAATTTTATATTTATACAATTTATGGTGCAATTGTTTCATTATGAAAGGATTTTTCTAGT
CAACAAGTGAAATTCTCTTAATAACCAAGTTATTATTAGTTGTACAAGTAAAACGCTAATTTTCTTTTGT
AGACAACATTAACACAAATTCATTTAGGACATTTGCTAGTATTTATGGTTATTATGCTCATATAAAATAA
TGTCAGCAACATAAAGTAAATGCCCGTCTGTTCATTGCTTTTTTTAAAAATCCTTATTGTGAAAACGGGA
AATATAATTTTCTAGTAGACCTAAAATAAGATGAACATAGGCAGTCCACATGTAAAAAGATTACATATAC
AAAGTTGATTTTTTGACATTAAGTACATATAATCTCTATATAATTCTGATTAGCCAATAGAGTACAATAT
ATTGAGACTTACCTTACAGTAGATTCTTAAATAGAGCGAATAAACACCTCGTCGGGGAAAAAGTCCTGTC
AGGCTGCTCTTTTCTTCTTTGTCAAGTCGCTTCTCTTCGGTTGAGTTTCTCTGCGGTCTCTCTTTCGCCC
TTTAAATACAGCAGAGCGCGCACCCGTTCAGACTCTACACTGTTCTGGAAGCCTCCAGTGAATTCGACCA
ATCAAAACACAGCAGGCAGCCGCGTCACTTCTTCAGCTGTCATTGAGAGGAGCCGCTGAGAGGAATGTAG
TGGAGATTTCCAGAGTTTTACCGTGAAATTACGCGAAACAGCGGTCAAAAATACAAAGAGATTTAAAATG
TTTTTTTTATTTGAGTGTTTTATTGTACTTATTGCTGAAATATGTGCGGTTGTGTGATGTGTTGTTTTTC
CAGTTGCAATGAATGAACAAACTAAAATGATAAAATGTTTGAACGATTCAGTAAAAAAAAATGCAATAAA
AAAATCTTGCTGAAATGTTTTACACAGTAGCAAAATCGGGCCTGTGGTGTTTTCAGCTACATAGAAGGCA
AACCTGTTTTATATAAGCTAATAGCTTTGGTCAGATTTGTTTAACGTTTCAACAAAACAAATGGATGTTT
ACTGTACTATATTGATTGGTTAAAACCAATACTTTATTCTGGGATTGCAGTCTTAACTATTTTTGTAGTG
TTAAAACCAACTTGCTAACTTGAGAGGTCATGTTTACCCTCAGAGAAATAGGCACAAGTCTCTTTGTTTA
ATATTGGAGATCATCCTCCTTGTTCAGTCGTGGTCTGTATTTAATTTTAATGTATATGATTGCCGTAAAA
GTGTTAGAAAGTTTACCCTGGTGCTATGAAATCAATCTGCTGCTTTTGACCCAGTTAGTGTGTCTTTAAT
CTAACTTAATGAGACCCCAGTGTGGTCAACAATCAATAGAAACAAAGTGTGTTGTTTTATAACTGTTAAC
TCCTATTATTTTTTATCTTCTGTAGCATATAGACAAAACATGCTCGTTCTAATAGTTTAATAAAATTAAT
TTGATTTTTGGAAATAACCAAGCGACACCCCATCCGGAGTCGACGGGCCCATCTGGCCTGTGTTTCAGAC
ACCAGGGAGTCCTAGGAGATCTGCGAAGATACGGCCACGGGTGCTCTTGATCCTGTGGCTGATTTTGGAC
TGTGCTGCTCGCAGCTGCTGATGAATCACATACTTCCTCCATTTTCTTCCACTGATTGACTGTTATAATT
TCCCTAATTTCCAGGTCAAGGTGCTGTGCATTGTGGTAATAGATGTGACATGACGTCACTTCCAAAGGAC
CAATGAACATGTCTGACCAATTTCATATAATGTGAAAACGATTTTCATAGGCAGAATAAATAACATTTAA
ATTAAACTGGGCATCAGCGCAATTCAATTGGTTTGGTAATAGCAAGGGAAAATAGAATGAAGTGATCTCC
AAAAAATAAGTACTTTTTGACTGTAAATAAAATTGTAAGGAGTAAAAAGTACTTTTTTTTCTAAAAAAAT
GTAATTAAGTAAAAGTAAAAGTATTGATTTTTAATTGTACTCAAGTAAAGTAAAAATCCCCAAAAATAAT
ACTTAAGTACAGTAATCAAGTAAAATTACTCAAGTACTTTACACCTCTGGTTCTTGACCCCCTACCTTCA
GCAAGCCCAGCAGATCCACTAGTTCTAGAGCGGCCGCCACCGCGGTGGAGCTCCAGCTTTTGTTCCCTTT
AGTGAGGGTTAATTGCGCGCTTGGCGTAATCATGGTCATAGCTGTTTCCTGTGTGAAATTGTTATCCGCT
CACAATTCCACACAACATACGAGCCGGAAGCATAAAGTGTAAAGCCTGGGGTGCCTAATGAGTGAGCTAA
CTCACATTAATTGCGTTGCGCTCACTGCCCGCTTTCCAGTCGGGAAACCTGTCGTGCCAGCTGCATTAAT
GAATCGGCCAACGCGCGGGGAGAGGCGGTTTGCGTATTGGGCGCTCTTCCGCTTCCTCGCTCACTGACTC
GCTGCGCTCGGTCGTTCGGCTGCGGCGAGCGGTATCAGCTCACTCAAAGGCGGTAATACGGTTATCCACA
GAATCAGGGGATAACGCAGGAAAGAACATGTGAGCAAAAGGCCAGCAAAAGGCCAGGAACCGTAAAAAGG
CCGCGTTGCTGGCGTTTTTCCATAGGCTCCGCCCCCCTGACGAGCATCACAAAAATCGACGCTCAAGTCA
GAGGTGGCGAAACCCGACAGGACTATAAAGATACCAGGCGTTTCCCCCTGGAAGCTCCCTCGTGCGCTCT
CCTGTTCCGACCCTGCCGCTTACCGGATACCTGTCCGCCTTTCTCCCTTCGGGAAGCGTGGCGCTTTCTC
ATAGCTCACGCTGTAGGTATCTCAGTTCGGTGTAGGTCGTTCGCTCCAAGCTGGGCTGTGTGCACGAACC
CCCCGTTCAGCCCGACCGCTGCGCCTTATCCGGTAACTATCGTCTTGAGTCCAACCCGGTAAGACACGAC
TTATCGCCACTGGCAGCAGCCACTGGTAACAGGATTAGCAGAGCGAGGTATGTAGGCGGTGCTACAGAGT
TCTTGAAGTGGTGGCCTAACTACGGCTACACTAGAAGAACAGTATTTGGTATCTGCGCTCTGCTGAAGCC
AGTTACCTTCGGAAAAAGAGTTGGTAGCTCTTGATCCGGCAAACAAACCACCGCTGGTAGCGGTGGTTTT
TTTGTTTGCAAGCAGCAGATTACGCGCAGAAAAAAAGGATCTCAAGAAGATCCTTTGATCTTTTCTACGG
GGTCTGACGCTCAGTGGAACGAAAACTCACGTTAAGGGATTTTGGTCATGAGATTATCAAAAAGGATCTT
CACCTAGATCCTTTTAAATTAAAAATGAAGTTTTAAATCAATCTAAAGTATATATGAGTAAACTTGGTCT
GACAGTTACCAATGCTTAATCAGTGAGGCACCTATCTCAGCGATCTGTCTATTTCGTTCATCCATAGTTG
CCTGACTCCCCGTCGTGTAGATAACTACGATACGGGAGGGCTTACCATCTGGCCCCAGTGCTGCAATGAT
ACCGCGAGACCCACGCTCACCGGCTCCAGATTTATCAGCAATAAACCAGCCAGCCGGAAGGGCCGAGCGC
AGAAGTGGTCCTGCAACTTTATCCGCCTCCATCCAGTCTATTAATTGTTGCCGGGAAGCTAGAGTAAGTA
GTTCGCCAGTTAATAGTTTGCGCAACGTTGTTGCCATTGCTACAGGCATCGTGGTGTCACGCTCGTCGTT
TGGTATGGCTTCATTCAGCTCCGGTTCCCAACGATCAAGGCGAGTTACATGATCCCCCATGTTGTGCAAA
AAAGCGGTTAGCTCCTTCGGTCCTCCGATCGTTGTCAGAAGTAAGTTGGCCGCAGTGTTATCACTCATGG
TTATGGCAGCACTGCATAATTCTCTTACTGTCATGCCATCCGTAAGATGCTTTTCTGTGACTGGTGAGTA
CTCAACCAAGTCATTCTGAGAATAGTGTATGCGGCGACCGAGTTGCTCTTGCCCGGCGTCAATACGGGAT
AATACCGCGCCACATAGCAGAACTTTAAAAGTGCTCATCATTGGAAAACGTTCTTCGGGGCGAAAACTCT
CAAGGATCTTACCGCTGTTGAGATCCAGTTCGATGTAACCCACTCGTGCACCCAACTGATCTTCAGCATC
TTTTACTTTCACCAGCGTTTCTGGGTGAGCAAAAACAGGAAGGCAAAATGCCGCAAAAAAGGGAATAAGG
GCGACACGGAAATGTTGAATACTCATACTCTTCCTTTTTCAATATTATTGAAGCATTTATCAGGGTTATT
GTCTCATGAGCGGATACATATTTGAATGTATTTAGAAAAATAAACAAATAGGGGTTCCGCGCACATTTCC
CCGAAAAGTG
Features (pLannotate 1.2.2; 24 found; start..end, strand, type, name):
     34..462     -  rep_origin     f1 ori (sequence partly withheld): f1 bacteriophage origin of replication; arrow indicates direction of (+) strand synthesis
    467..622     -  CDS            lacZα (fragment): LacZα fragment of β-galactosidase; lacZ fragment
    630..648     +  promoter       T7 promoter: promoter for bacteriophage T7 RNA polymerase
   7144..7863    +  CDS            mCerulean: enhanced monomeric variant of CFP (Rizzo et al., 2004) mammalian codon-optimized
   8124..8150    +  CDS            DsRed-Monomer (fragment): monomeric derivative of DsRed fluorescent protein (Strongin et al., 2007) mammalian codon-optimized
   8151..8178    +  CDS            DsRed-Express2 (fragment): noncytotoxic tetrameric variant of DsRed fluorescent protein (Strack et al., 2008) mammalian codon-optimized
   8176..8202    +  CDS            DsRed-Express2 (fragment): noncytotoxic tetrameric variant of DsRed fluorescent protein (Strack et al., 2008) mammalian codon-optimized
   8301..8435    -  polyA_signal   SV40 poly(A) signal: SV40 polyadenylation signal
   8458..8541    -  CDS            large T antigen (fragment): large T antigen from SV40 (simian virus 40)
   8644..8778    +  polyA_signal   SV40 poly(A) signal: SV40 polyadenylation signal
   8783..8800    +  promoter       T7 promoter (fragment): promoter for bacteriophage T7 RNA polymerase
   8857..9792    -  CDS            ERT2: mutated ligand-binding domain of the human estrogen receptor (Feil et al., 1997)
   9805..10830   -  CDS            Cre: site-specific recombinase Cre is a site-specific recombinase from bacteriophage P1. Recombination occurs at loxP sequences.
  10891..11598   -  CDS            mCherry: mCherry is a basic (constitutively fluorescent) red fluorescent protein published in 2004, derived from Discosoma sp.. It is reported to be a very rapidly-maturing monomer with low acid sensitivity.
  11631..11648   -  protein_bind   attB1 (fragment): mutant version of attB; core recombination site for the Gateway® BP reaction BP Clonase™
  13775..13815   -  misc_feature   MCS (fragment): pBluescript multiple cloning site
  13828..13846   -  promoter       T3 promoter: promoter for bacteriophage T3 RNA polymerase
  13889..13911   -  protein_bind   lac operator (fragment): The lac repressor binds to the lac operator to inhibit transcription in E. coli. This inhibition can be relieved by adding lactose or isopropyl-β-D-thiogalactopyranoside (IPTG). lac repressor encoded by lacI
  13915..13945   -  promoter       lac promoter: promoter for the E. coli lac operon
  13960..13981   -  protein_bind   CAP binding site: CAP binding activates transcription in the presence of cAMP. E. coli catabolite activator protein
  13994..14086   -  CDS            lacI (fragment): lac repressor; lacI; The lac repressor binds to the lac operator to inhibit transcription in E. coli. This inhibition can be relieved by adding lactose or isopropyl-β-D-thiogalactopyranoside (IPTG).
  14269..14857   -  rep_origin     ori: high-copy-number ColE1/pMB1/pBR322/pUC origin of replication
  15028..15888   -  CDS            AmpR: β-lactamase; bla; confers resistance to ampicillin, carbenicillin, and related antibiotics
  15889..15993   -  promoter       AmpR promoter: bla
