[The description below was written by a language model from this plasmid's Addgene catalogue record and pLannotate feature annotations shown in this document.]
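Description:
p140Tol2-Olactb:SABER is a roughly 16 kb Tol2 transposon-based plasmid for transgenesis and expression in zebrafish. It is built on a pBluescript-type bacterial backbone: the feature table shows a high-copy ColE1/pUC origin, an f1 origin, lacZα/lac promoter remnants, flanking T7 and T3 promoters, and an ampicillin resistance gene (β-lactamase with its own promoter) for selection in E. coli. The Tol2 arms themselves, which allow transposase-mediated integration into the fish genome, are named in the catalogue entry but were not picked up by the automated annotation. Neither promoter was annotated either, and large stretches of the sequence carry no features.

The payload consists of two expression units arranged in opposite orientations. In the first, the Olactb (beta-actin) promoter drives broad expression of BFP fused to the SABER molecular barcode array, so that the barcode is carried on the fluorescent protein transcript and can be read out in SABER-seq experiments. The annotation software calls the fluorescent protein ORF mCerulean, presumably reflecting sequence similarity among GFP-derived proteins. It also labels several short downstream segments as DsRed fragments; these lie where the barcode array would be expected, though the record does not confirm this. An SV40 polyadenylation signal is annotated downstream on the same strand. The second unit, on the opposite strand, uses the heat-shock-inducible hsp70 promoter to express mCherry, a T2A self-cleaving peptide and CreERT2, also with an SV40 poly(A) signal. Heat shock therefore yields a red reporter together with a separate tamoxifen-dependent Cre recombinase. The associated work concerns barcoding Notch signalling in the developing brain.
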