Addgene plasmid #226829: p140Tol2-Olactb:SABER
Purpose: Expression of beta actin driven BFP and molecular barcode array for SABER-seq in zebrafish. Also contains heat-shock activated mCherry reporter and CreERT2.
Depositing lab: Bushra Raj. Depositing organization: University of Pennsylvania. Publication: Barcoding Notch signaling in the developing brain. Siniscalco AM, Perera RP, Greenslade JE, Veeravenkatasubramanian H, Masters A, Doll HM, Raj B. Development. 2024 Nov 22:dev.203102. doi: 10.1242/dev.203102. PubMed 39575683.
Backbone
  Vector backbone: Tol2
  Total vector size (bp): 16048
  Vector type: zebrafish expression
Growth in bacteria
  Bacterial resistance: Ampicillin, 100 μg/mL
  Growth temperature: 37°C
  Growth strain: DH5alpha
  Copy number: Unknown
Gene/Insert 1
  Gene/Insert name: BFP-SABER
  Insert size (bp): 1353
  Promoter: Olactb
  Cloning method: Gibson Cloning
  Sequencing primers: 5′ AGAAGCGCGATCACATGGTC
Gene/Insert 2
  Gene/Insert name: mCherry-t2A-CreERT2
  Insert size (bp): 3016
  Promoter: hsp70
  Cloning method: Gibson Cloning
  Sequencing primers: 5′ TTCCCCGACGAGGTGTTTATTCG
Terms and licenses: Academic/Nonprofit Terms; Industry Terms: Not Available to Industry
How to cite: p140Tol2-Olactb:SABER was a gift from Bushra Raj (Addgene plasmid # 226829 ; http://n2t.net/addgene:226829 ; RRID:Addgene_226829)
